>Addgene plasmid #123092 | pCMV 3xFLAG-LC3B WT | addgene full sequence | sequence record 244427 | Addgene NGS Result
AAGGCCGCGTTGCTGGCGTTTTTCCATAGGCTCCGCCCCCCTGACGAGCATCACAAAAATCGACGCTCAA
GTCAGAGGTGGCGAAACCCGACAGGACTATAAAGATACCAGGCGTTTCCCCCTGGAAGCTCCCTCGTGCG
CTCTCCTGTTCCGACCCTGCCGCTTACCGGATACCTGTCCGCCTTTCTCCCTTCGGGAAGCGTGGCGCTT
TCTCATAGCTCACGCTGTAGGTATCTCAGTTCGGTGTAGGTCGTTCGCTCCAAGCTGGGCTGTGTGCACG
AACCCCCCGTTCAGCCCGACCGCTGCGCCTTATCCGGTAACTATCGTCTTGAGTCCAACCCGGTAAGACA
CGACTTATCGCCACTGGCAGCAGCCACTGGTAACAGGATTAGCAGAGCGAGGTATGTAGGCGGTGCTACA
GAGTTCTTGAAGTGGTGGCCTAACTACGGCTACACTAGAAGAACAGTATTTGGTATCTGCGCTCTGCTGA
AGCCAGTTACCTTCGGAAAAAGAGTTGGTAGCTCTTGATCCGGCAAACAAACCACCGCTGGTAGCGGTGG
TTTTTTTGTTTGCAAGCAGCAGATTACGCGCAGAAAAAAAGGATCTCAAGAAGATCCTTTGATCTTTTCT
ACGGGGTCTGACGCTCAGTGGAACGAAAACTCACGTTAAGGGATTTTGGTCATGAGATTATCAAAAAGGA
TCTTCACCTAGATCCTTTTAAATTAAAAATGAAGTTTTAAATCAATCTAAAGTATATATGAGTAAACTTG
GTCTGACAGTTACCAATGCTTAATCAGTGAGGCACCTATCTCAGCGATCTGTCTATTTCGTTCATCCATA
GTTGCCTGACTCCCCGTCGTGTAGATAACTACGATACGGGAGGGCTTACCATCTGGCCCCAGTGCTGCAA
TGATACCGCGAGACCCACGCTCACCGGCTCCAGATTTATCAGCAATAAACCAGCCAGCCGGAAGGGCCGA
GCGCAGAAGTGGTCCTGCAACTTTATCCGCCTCCATCCAGTCTATTAATTGTTGCCGGGAAGCTAGAGTA
AGTAGTTCGCCAGTTAATAGTTTGCGCAACGTTGTTGCCATTGCTACAGGCATCGTGGTGTCACGCTCGT
CGTTTGGTATGGCTTCATTCAGCTCCGGTTCCCAACGATCAAGGCGAGTTACATGATCCCCCATGTTGTG
CAAAAAAGCGGTTAGCTCCTTCGGTCCTCCGATCGTTGTCAGAAGTAAGTTGGCCGCAGTGTTATCACTC
ATGGTTATGGCAGCACTGCATAATTCTCTTACTGTCATGCCATCCGTAAGATGCTTTTCTGTGACTGGTG
AGTACTCAACCAAGTCATTCTGAGAATAGTGTATGCGGCGACCGAGTTGCTCTTGCCCGGCGTCAATACG
GGATAATACCGCGCCACATAGCAGAACTTTAAAAGTGCTCATCATTGGAAAACGTTCTTCGGGGCGAAAA
CTCTCAAGGATCTTACCGCTGTTGAGATCCAGTTCGATGTAACCCACTCGTGCACCCAACTGATCTTCAG
CATCTTTTACTTTCACCAGCGTTTCTGGGTGAGCAAAAACAGGAAGGCAAAATGCCGCAAAAAAGGGAAT
AAGGGCGACACGGAAATGTTGAATACTCATACTCTTCCTTTTTCAATATTATTGAAGCATTTATCAGGGT
TATTGTCTCATGAGCGGATACATATTTGAATGTATTTAGAAAAATAAACAAATAGGGGTTCCGCGCACAT
TTCCCCGAAAAGTGCCACCTG
[124 nt withheld, positions 1772-1895]
C
[91 nt withheld, positions 1897-1987]
A
[49 nt withheld, positions 1989-2037]
CCTTTGACGTTGGAGTCCACGTTCTTT
[37 nt withheld, positions 2065-2101]
ACCCTATCTCGGTCTATTCTTTTGATTTATAAGGGATTTTGCCGATTTCGGCCTATTGGTTAAAAAATGA
GCTGATTTAACAAAAATTTAACGCGAATTTTAACAAAATATTAACGCTTACAATTTCCATTCGCCATTCA
GGCTGCGCAACTGTTGGGAAGGGCGATCGGTGCGGGCCTCTTCGCTATTACGCCAGCTGGCGAAAGGGGG
ATGTGCTGCAAGGCGATTAAGTTGGGTAACGCCAGGGTTTTCCCAGTCACGACGTTGTAAAACGACGGCC
AGTGCCAAGCTGATCTATACATTGAATCAATATTGGCAATTAGCCATATTAGTCATTGGTTATATAGCAT
AAATCAATATTGGCTATTGGCCATTGCATACGTTGTATCTATATCATAATATGTACATTTATATTGGCTC
ATGTCCAATATGACCGCCATGTTGACATTGATTATTGACTAGTTATTAATAGTAATCAATTACGGGGTCA
TTAGTTCATAGCCCATATATGGAGTTCCGCGTTACATAACTTACGGTAAATGGCCCGCCTGGCTGACCGC
CCAACGACCCCCGCCCATTGACGTCAATAATGACGTATGTTCCCATAGTAACGCCAATAGGGACTTTCCA
TTGACGTCAATGGGTGGAGTATTTACGGTAAACTGCCCACTTGGCAGTACATCAAGTGTATCATATGCCA
AGTCCGCCCCCTATTGACGTCAATGACGGTAAATGGCCCGCCTGGCATTATGCCCAGTACATGACCTTAC
GGGACTTTCCTACTTGGCAGTACATCTACGTATTAGTCATCGCTATTACCATGGTGATGCGGTTTTGGCA
GTACACCAATGGGCGTGGATAGCGGTTTGACTCACGGGGATTTCCAAGTCTCCACCCCATTGACGTCAAT
GGGAGTTTGTTTTGGCACCAAAATCAACGGGACTTTCCAAAATGTCGTAATAACCCCGCCCCGTTGACGC
AAATGGGCGGTAGGCGTGTACGGTGGGAGGTCTATATAAGCAGAGCTCGTTTAGTGAACCGTCAGAATTG
ATCTGGTACCATGGACTACAAAGACCATGACGGTGATTATAAAGATCATGACATCGATTACAAGGATGAC
GATGACAAGCTTACAAGTTTGTACAAAAAAGCAGGCTTAATGCCGTCGGAGAAGACCTTCAAGCAGCGGC
GCACCTTCGAACAAAGAGTAGAAGATGTCCGACTTATTCGAGAGCAGCATCCAACCAAAATCCCGGTGAT
AATAGAACGATACAAGGGTGAGAAGCAGCTTCCTGTTCTGGATAAAACAAAGTTCCTTGTACCTGACCAT
GTCAACATGAGTGAGCTCATCAAGATAATTAGAAGGCGCTTACAGCTCAATGCTAATCAGGCCTTCTTCC
TGTTGGTGAACGGACACAGCATGGTCAGCGTCTCCACACCAATCTCAGAGGTGTATGAGAGTGAGAAAGA
TGAAGATGGATTCCTGTACATGGTCTATGCCTCCCAGGAGACGTTCGGGATGAAATTGTCAGTGTAATAC
CCAGCTTTCTTGTACAAAGTGGTGTGATCTAGAGGATCCCGGGTGGCATCCCTGTGACCCCTCCCCAGTG
CCTCTCCTGGCCCTGGAAGTTGCCACTCCAGTGCCCACCAGCCTTGTCCTAATAAAATTAAGTTGCATCA
TTTTGTCTGACTAGGTGTCCTTCTATAATATTATGGGGTGGAGGGGGGTGGTATGGAGCAAGGGGCAAGT
TGGGAAGACAACCTGTAGGGCCTGCGGGGTCTATTGGGAACCAAGCTGGAGTGCAGTGGCACAATCTTGG
CTCACTGCAATCTCCGCCTCCTGGGTTCAAGCGATTCTCCTGCCTCAGCCTCCCGAGTTGTTGGGATTCC
AGGCATGCATGACCAGGCTCAGCTAATTTTTGTTTTTTTGGTAGAGACGGGGTTTCACCATATTGGCCAG
GCTGGTCTCCAACTCCTAATCTCAGGTGATCTACCCACCTTGGCCTCCCAAATTGCTGGGATTACAGGCG
TGAACCACTGCTCCCTTCCCTGTCCTTCTGATTTTAAAATAACTATACCAGCAGGAGGACGTCCAGACAC
AGCATAGGCTACCTGGCCATGCCCAACCGGTGGGACATTTGAGTTGCTTGCTTGGCACTGTCCTCTCATG
CGTTGGGTCCACTCAGTAGATGCCTGTTGAATTGGGTACGCGGCCAGCTTGGCTGTGGAATGTGTGTCAG
TTAGGGTGTGGAAAGTCCCCAGGCTCCCCAGCAGGCAGAAGTATGCAAAGCATGCATCTCAATTAGTCAG
CAACCAGGTGTGGAAAGTCCCCAGGCTCCCCAGCAGGCAGAAGTATGCAAAGCATGCATCTCAATTAGTC
AGCAACCATAGTCCCGCCCCTAACTCCGCCCATCCCGCCCCTAACTCCGCCCAGTTCCGCCCATTCTCCG
CCCCATGGCTGACTAATTTTTTTTATTTATGCAGAGGCCGAGGCCGCCTCGGCCTCTGAGCTATTCCAGA
AGTAGTGAGGAGGCTTTTTTGGAGGCCTAGGCTTTTGCAAAAAGCTCCTCGATCGAGGAACTGAAAAACC
AGAAAGTTAATTCCCTATAGTGAGTCGTATTAAATTCGTAATCATGTCATAGCTGTTTCCTGTGTGAAAT
TGTTATCCGCTCACAATTCCACACAACATACGAGCCGGAAGCATAAAGTGTAAAGCCTGGGGTGCCTAAT
GAGCGAGCTAACTCACATTAATTGCGTTGCGCTCACTGCCCGCTTTCCAGTCGGGAAACCTGTCGTGCCA
GCTGCATTAATGAATCGGCCAACGCGCGGGGAGAGGCGGTTTGCGTATTGGGCGCTCTTCCGCTTCCTCG
CTCACTGACTCGCTGCGCTCGGTCGTTCGGCTGCGGCGAGCGGTATCAGCTCACTCAAAGGCGGTAATAC
GGTTATCCACAGAATCAGGGGATAACGCAGGAAAGAACATGTGAGCAAAAGGCCAGCAAAAGGCCAGGAA
CCGTAAA
Features (pLannotate 1.2.2; 19 found; start..end, strand, type, name):
     21..609     -  rep_origin     ori: high-copy-number ColE1/pMB1/pBR322/pUC origin of replication
    780..1640    -  CDS            AmpR: β-lactamase; bla; confers resistance to ampicillin, carbenicillin, and related antibiotics
   1641..1745    -  promoter       AmpR promoter: bla
   1772..2200    +  rep_origin     f1 ori (sequence partly withheld): f1 bacteriophage origin of replication; arrow indicates direction of (+) strand synthesis
   2231..2385    -  CDS            lacZα (fragment): LacZα fragment of β-galactosidase; lacZ fragment
   2545..2924    +  enhancer       CMV enhancer: human cytomegalovirus immediate early enhancer
   2926..3125    +  promoter       CMV promoter: human cytomegalovirus (CMV) immediate early promoter
   3165..3230    +  CDS            3xFLAG: three tandem FLAG® epitope tags, followed by an enterokinase cleavage site
   3234..3258    +  protein_bind   attB1: mutant version of attB; recombination site for the Gateway® BP reaction BP Clonase™
   3261..3635    +  CDS            MAP1LC3B: MLP3B_HUMAN - Also known as MAP1ALC3. Experimental evidence at protein level: Swiss-Prot protein existence level 1. Ubiquitin-like modifier involved in formation of autophagosomal vacuoles (autophagosomes). Plays a role in mitophagy which contributes to regulate mitochondrial quantity and quality by eliminating the mitochondria to a basal level to fulfill cellular energy requirements and preventing excess ROS production (PubMed:28017329). While LC3s are involved in elongation of the phagophore membrane, the GABARAP/GATE-16 subfamily is essential for a later stage in autophagosome maturation. P
   3640..3664    -  protein_bind   attB2: mutant version of attB; recombination site for the Gateway® BP reaction BP Clonase™
   3682..4304    +  polyA_signal   hGH poly(A) signal: human growth hormone polyadenylation signal
   4333..4662    +  promoter       SV40 promoter: SV40 enhancer and early promoter
   4705..4723    -  promoter       T7 promoter: promoter for bacteriophage T7 RNA polymerase
   4761..4777    -  protein_bind   lac operator: The lac repressor binds to the lac operator to inhibit transcription in E. coli. This inhibition can be relieved by adding lactose or isopropyl-β-D-thiogalactopyranoside (IPTG). lac repressor encoded by lacI
   4785..4815    -  promoter       lac promoter: promoter for the E. coli lac operon
   4830..4851    -  protein_bind   CAP binding site: CAP binding activates transcription in the presence of cAMP. E. coli catabolite activator protein
   4864..4956    -  CDS            lacI (fragment): lac repressor; lacI; The lac repressor binds to the lac operator to inhibit transcription in E. coli. This inhibition can be relieved by adding lactose or isopropyl-β-D-thiogalactopyranoside (IPTG).
   4958..5091    -  rep_origin     RSF ori (fragment): Plasmids containing the RSF 1030 origin of replication can be propagated in E. coli cells that contain additional plasmids with compatible origins.
