[The description below was written by a language model from this plasmid's Addgene catalogue record and pLannotate feature annotations shown in this document.]
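Description:
pCMV 3xFLAG-LC3B WT is a mammalian expression plasmid of about 5.1 kb that produces wild-type human MAP1LC3B (LC3B) with an N-terminal triple FLAG epitope. It is built on the pCMV-tripleFLAG-Gateway backbone and is maintained in E. coli as a high-copy plasmid through a ColE1/pUC-type origin, with selection by ampicillin resistance (β-lactamase under its own bla promoter). An f1 phage origin is also present. So are remnants of earlier cloning vectors: lacZα and lacI fragments, lac promoter/operator elements, a T7 promoter and a partial RSF origin. These play no evident role in the construct's intended use.

The expression cassette runs from the human cytomegalovirus immediate-early enhancer and promoter into the 3xFLAG coding sequence, which includes an enterokinase cleavage site. An attB1 site follows, then the 378 bp LC3B open reading frame, attB2, and the human growth hormone polyadenylation signal. The flanking attB sites reflect insertion of the gene by Gateway recombination, so the attB1 sequence is translated as a short linker between the tag and LC3B. An SV40 enhancer/early promoter lies downstream of the poly(A) signal, but no mammalian selection marker is annotated after it, so the plasmid appears suited mainly to transient transfection.

LC3B is a ubiquitin-like modifier involved in autophagosome formation. The associated work concerns the redundancy of human ATG4 protease isoforms in processing LC3/GABARAP proteins. Placing the tag at the N-terminus allows detection or immunoprecipitation of LC3B with anti-FLAG reagents, and the tag should stay on the protein through C-terminal processing. The "WT" label suggests the construct serves as a reference alongside variant forms, though the record does not describe these.
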