Addgene plasmid #123092: pCMV 3xFLAG-LC3B WT
Purpose: Expresses 3xFLAG-LC3B wild-type in mammalian cells.
Depositing lab: Robin Ketteler. Depositing organization: University College London. Publication: Redundancy of human ATG4 protease isoforms in autophagy and LC3/GABARAP processing revealed in cells. Agrotis A, Pengo N, Burden JJ, Ketteler R. Autophagy. 2019 Jan 21. doi: 10.1080/15548627.2019.1569925. PubMed 30661429.
Backbone
  Vector backbone: pCMV-tripleFLAG-Gateway
  Backbone size w/o insert (bp): 4711
  Vector type: Mammalian Expression
Growth in bacteria
  Bacterial resistance: Ampicillin, 100 μg/mL
  Growth temperature: 37°C
  Growth strain: DH5alpha
  Copy number: High Copy
Gene/Insert
  Gene/Insert name: Microtubule-associated proteins 1A/1B light chain 3B
  Species: H. sapiens (human)
  Insert size (bp): 378
  GenBank ID: NM_022818.4
  Entrez Gene: MAP1LC3B (a.k.a. ATG8F, LC3B, MAP1A/1BLC3, MAP1LC3B-a)
  Promoter: CMV
  Tag / fusion protein: 3xFLAG (N terminal on backbone)
  Cloning method: Gateway Cloning
  Sequencing primers: 5′ CMVF_pCDNA3; 3′ hGH-PA-R
Terms and licenses: Academic/Nonprofit Terms; Industry Terms: Not Available to Industry
How to cite: pCMV 3xFLAG-LC3B WT was a gift from Robin Ketteler (Addgene plasmid # 123092 ; http://n2t.net/addgene:123092 ; RRID:Addgene_123092)
